Addgene plasmid #42949: pBabePuro-ApoECDS
Depositing lab: Sohail Tavazoie. Depositing organization: Rockefeller University. Publication: Convergent Multi-miRNA Targeting of ApoE Drives LRP1/LRP8-Dependent Melanoma Metastasis and Angiogenesis. Pencheva N, Tran H, Buss C, Huh D, Drobnjak M, Busam K, Tavazoie SF. Cell. 2012 Nov 21;151(5):1068-82. doi: 10.1016/j.cell.2012.10.028. Epub 2012 Nov 8. PubMed 23142051.
Backbone
  Vector backbone: pBabe-PURO
  Backbone size w/o insert (bp): 5165
  Total vector size (bp): 6119
  Vector type: Mammalian Expression, Retroviral
  Selectable markers: Puromycin
Growth in bacteria
  Bacterial resistance: Ampicillin, 100 μg/mL
  Growth temperature: 37°C
  Growth strain: DH5alpha
  Copy number: High Copy
Gene/Insert
  Gene/Insert name: Apolipoprotein E
  Species: H. sapiens (human)
  Insert size (bp): 954
  Entrez Gene: APOE (a.k.a. AD2, APO-E, ApoE4, LDLCQ5, LPG)
  Cloning method: Restriction Enzyme; 5′ cloning site BamHI (not destroyed); 3′ cloning site EcoRI (not destroyed)
  Sequencing primers: 5′ ctcatcacccaggttaag; 3′ gtcagcaaccatagtcc
Terms and licenses: Academic/Nonprofit Terms; Industry Terms: Not Available to Industry
How to cite: pBabePuro-ApoECDS was a gift from Sohail Tavazoie (Addgene plasmid # 42949 ; http://n2t.net/addgene:42949 ; RRID:Addgene_42949)
