[The description below was written by a language model from this plasmid's Addgene catalogue record.]
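Description:
pBabePuro-ApoECDS is a retroviral mammalian expression plasmid built on the pBabe-PURO backbone, carrying the coding sequence of human apolipoprotein E (APOE). The 954 bp insert was placed between the BamHI and EcoRI sites of the backbone's cloning region, both of which remain intact, giving a total construct of about 6.1 kb. In bacteria the plasmid is maintained at high copy number under ampicillin selection. The record lists no epitope tags, fusion partners or reporters, and the name indicates that only the coding sequence, without the native untranslated regions, was cloned.

No feature table is provided, so the regulatory elements are not explicitly stated. In general, pBabe-type vectors are Moloney murine leukaemia virus-derived: the insert sits between the viral long terminal repeats downstream of a packaging signal and is transcribed from the 5′ LTR, while the puromycin resistance gene is driven by a separate internal promoter (SV40 early in the standard pBabe-puro design). When introduced into a packaging cell line that supplies the viral structural and enzymatic proteins in trans, the LTR-flanked region is packaged into replication-defective particles that integrate into dividing target cells, allowing stable transductants to be selected with puromycin.

The construct is suited to stable ApoE overexpression in mammalian cells. The associated publication concerns microRNA targeting of ApoE in melanoma metastasis and angiogenesis. A coding-sequence-only transcript would lack the native 3′ UTR where microRNAs typically act, which would suit gain-of-function or rescue experiments in that setting, though the record does not state the specific use.
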