>Addgene plasmid #42949 | pBabePuro-ApoECDS | depositor partial sequence | sequence record 58224 | ApoE CDS sequence insert
[951 nt withheld, positions 1-951]
TGA
