>Addgene plasmid #42949 | pBabePuro-ApoECDS | addgene partial sequence | sequence record 60194 | pBabe5 5'-CTTTATCCAGCCCTCAC-3'
[608 nt withheld, positions 1-608]
